Addgene plasmid #99793: pHI-Sm-wee1
Purpose: Expresses S. mansoni wee1 protein kinase 2
Depositing lab: Phillip Newmark.
Backbone
  Vector backbone: pJC53.2
  Vector type: Bacterial Expression
Growth in bacteria
  Bacterial resistance: Kanamycin, 50 μg/mL
  Growth temperature: 37°C
  Growth strain: DH5alpha
  Copy number: Unknown
Gene/Insert
  Gene/Insert name: wee1 protein kinase 2
  Cloning method: Restriction Enzyme; 5′ cloning site unknown (unknown if destroyed); 3′ cloning site unknown (unknown if destroyed)
Terms and licenses: Academic/Nonprofit Terms; Industry Terms: Not Available to Industry
Depositor comments: Addgene Note: These plasmids were generated for in vitro transcription and may not be suitable for overexpression studies. The inserts were amplified from cDNA and may differ from NCBI reference sequences.
How to cite: pHI-Sm-wee1 was a gift from Phillip Newmark (Addgene plasmid # 99793)
