[The description below was written by a language model from this plasmid's Addgene catalogue record and pLannotate feature annotations shown in this document.]
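Description:
pHI-Sm-wee1 is a small (about 4.0 kb) bacterial plasmid built on the pJC53.2 backbone and carrying a cDNA-derived fragment of the Schistosoma mansoni gene annotated as wee1 protein kinase 2. Although catalogued as a bacterial expression vector, the repository notes that this plasmid series was made for in vitro transcription and may not be suitable for protein overexpression; the insert was amplified from cDNA and may differ from reference sequences. The plasmid replicates in E. coli from a high-copy ColE1/pUC-type origin and is selected with kanamycin through a neo/nptII gene. The sequence also contains an intact β-lactamase (AmpR) coding sequence, along with Tn5 transposase and M13 origin fragments that appear to be cloning remnants rather than functional parts.

The feature table does not annotate the insert itself, but an unannotated stretch of roughly 800 bp lies between two converging sets of phage promoters, which is presumably where the wee1 fragment sits. On one side are a T7 and a T3 promoter reading inward. On the other are an SP6 and a second T7 promoter reading inward on the opposite strand, and each end of the cassette is capped by a T7 terminator. This layout allows T3 or SP6 polymerase to produce a single-stranded transcript from one strand or the other, as needed for sense or antisense riboprobes. T7 polymerase can transcribe both strands to yield complementary RNAs that anneal into double-stranded RNA. Such designs are generally used for in situ hybridization probes and RNA interference reagents, though the record does not state the specific application. The cloning sites used and the exact extent of the insert are also not recorded.
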