Features (pLannotate 1.2.2; 12 found; start..end, strand, type, name):
      1..48      -  terminator     T7 terminator: transcription terminator for bacteriophage T7 RNA polymerase
     62..80      +  promoter       T7 promoter: promoter for bacteriophage T7 RNA polymerase
     84..102     +  promoter       T3 promoter: promoter for bacteriophage T3 RNA polymerase
    918..936     -  promoter       SP6 promoter: promoter for bacteriophage SP6 RNA polymerase
    940..958     -  promoter       T7 promoter: promoter for bacteriophage T7 RNA polymerase
    972..1019    +  terminator     T7 terminator: transcription terminator for bacteriophage T7 RNA polymerase
   1202..1790    -  rep_origin     ori: high-copy-number ColE1/pMB1/pBR322/pUC origin of replication
   1961..2821    -  CDS            AmpR: β-lactamase; bla; confers resistance to ampicillin, carbenicillin, and related antibiotics
   2822..2838    -  promoter       AmpR promoter (fragment): bla
   2842..3633    -  CDS            neo: KKA2_KLEPN - Also known as kan, nptII. Experimental evidence at protein level: Swiss-Prot protein existence level 1. Resistance to kanamycin, neomycin, paromomycin, ribostamycin, butirosin and gentamicin B. From Klebsiella pneumoniae.
   3665..3964    -  CDS            tnpA (fragment): TN5P_ECOLX - Also known as tnp. Experimental evidence at protein level: Swiss-Prot protein existence level 1. Mediates transposition of transposon Tn5 by a 'cut and paste' mechanism. First, the monomeric transposase binds the 19 bp inverted DNA repeats flanking the transposon. Then, dimerization of the DNA- bound transposase creates a synaptic DNA complex. After nicking of the first DNA strand, excision of the transposon proceeds through a series of intermediates. The transposase then mediates the insertion of the transposon at a new site by strand transfer. The activity of the wild- type tran
   3967..4033    -  rep_origin     M13 ori (fragment): M13 bacteriophage origin of replication; arrow indicates direction of (+) strand synthesis
>Addgene plasmid #99793 | pHI-Sm-wee1 | addgene full sequence | sequence record 194760 | Addgene NGS Result
CAAAAAACCCCTCAAGACCCGTTTAGAGGCCCCAAGGGGTTATGCTAGGCGCGCCGGATCCTAATACGAC
TCACTATAGGGAGAATTAACCCTCACTAAAGGGAGACCTTAATTCGATTTTTCGGCTCCTGGTATGAGGC
TGACTCTGTGTATGCACAGTTGGAATTGTGCTTGGGTGGCAGTCTATTTCACTTACTGTATCCAGATAGA
CAAAATGACACTTCAGAAGCTGTGTCCCTTGTCTCAACCAACCACAATGACAACGAAATACCTGGTTCTC
CTACATCTGGTTCTCCAAGCGATACAAACCGTAACCGTTTATCAGAAAAACCGTTGATTGTCTTGGCGTC
ACACATTCTTAGCGCTCTTCATTATATGCACACCAATTGGTCGATGGTCCATGGTGATGTCAAACCGAGT
AATATCCTCATACAACTAAGCAGACCTGAAGCTTATTTGGCGTCTGCTAAAGACTGTATAGAAATGGATG
CCAAACGCCACTGTCATAAGCTTCTACTTGCCGGAGATGCTGCGGGGATCGTCTTTAAGTTATCTGATTT
CGGGCGTGCATCACGTGCTGGAGAAGATCGTGATGGCGAAGATTTAGGTGATGGGCGCTATCTCCCAAGA
CTAAACGATCCTAGTCCACCTGCCAGAGCCGCCACTGGACGGGACCTCTATGCACTGGGAATAACGCTTT
ATCATTCGGCGGGTGGTCCTATGTCAGCATCAGTTTGGGAACGACTTCGTGAGACCGATTGCTTACCAGA
TCTTTCCGTCCTTCCCGGTTCCTTGAGACCAGCAGTAAAAAGTCTTTTGCGACCCCTTGCTCAAGATAGG
CCAACTGTTTCTGAACTAATCAATTATCCTCTATTTCGTCTCCATGTCAATGTTCGTTCGGATGATCCAA
GGTCACTTCTATAGTGTCACCTAAATCTCCCTATAGTGAGTCGTATTAGGATCCGGCGCGCCTAGCATAA
CCCCTTGGGGCCTCTAAACGGGTCTTGAGGGGTTTTTTGACGCGTGCTTCCTCGCTCACTGACTCGCTGC
GCTCGGTCGTTCGGCTGCGGCGAGCGGTATCAGCTCACTCAAAGGCGGTAATACGGTTATCCACAGAATC
AGGGGATAACGCAGGAAAGAACATGTGAGCAAAAGGCCAGCAAAAGGCCAGGAACCGTAAAAAGGCCGCG
TTGCTGGCGTTTTTCCATAGGCTCCGCCCCCCTGACGAGCATCACAAAAATCGACGCTCAAGTCAGAGGT
GGCGAAACCCGACAGGACTATAAAGATACCAGGCGTTTCCCCCTGGAAGCTCCCTCGTGCGCTCTCCTGT
TCCGACCCTGCCGCTTACCGGATACCTGTCCGCCTTTCTCCCTTCGGGAAGCGTGGCGCTTTCTCATAGC
TCACGCTGTAGGTATCTCAGTTCGGTGTAGGTCGTTCGCTCCAAGCTGGGCTGTGTGCACGAACCCCCCG
TTCAGCCCGACCGCTGCGCCTTATCCGGTAACTATCGTCTTGAGTCCAACCCGGTAAGACACGACTTATC
GCCACTGGCAGCAGCCACTGGTAACAGGATTAGCAGAGCGAGGTATGTAGGCGGTGCTACAGAGTTCTTG
AAGTGGTGGCCTAACTACGGCTACACTAGAAGAACAGTATTTGGTATCTGCGCTCTGCTGAAGCCAGTTA
CCTTCGGAAAAAGAGTTGGTAGCTCTTGATCCGGCAAACAAACCACCGCTGGTAGCGGTGGTTTTTTTGT
TTGCAAGCAGCAGATTACGCGCAGAAAAAAAGGATCTCAAGAAGATCCTTTGATCTTTTCTACGGGGTCT
GACGCTCAGTGGAACGAAAACTCACGTTAAGGGATTTTGGTCATGAGATTATCAAAAAGGATCTTCACCT
AGATCCTTTTAAATTAAAAATGAAGTTTTAAATCAATCTAAAGTATATATGAGTAAACTTGGTCTGACAG
TTACCAATGCTTAATCAGTGAGGCACCTATCTCAGCGATCTGTCTATTTCGTTCATCCATAGTTGCCTGG
CTCCCCGTCGTGTAGATAACTACGATACGGGAGGGCTTACCATCTGGCCCCAGTGCTGCAATGATACCGC
GAGACCCACGCTCACCGGCTCCAGATTTATCAGCAATAAACCAGCCAGCCGGAAGGGCCGAGCGCAGAAG
TGGTCCTGCAACTTTATCCGCCTCCATCCAGTCTATTAATTGTTGCCGGGAAGCTAGAGTAAGTAGTTCG
CCAGTTAATAGTTTGCGCAACGTTGTTGCCATTGCTACAGGCATCGTGGTGTCACGCTCGTCGTTTGGTA
TGGCTTCATTCAGCTCCGGTTCCCAACGATCAAGGCGAGTTACATGATCCCCCATGTTGTGCAAAAAAGC
GGTTAGCTCCTTCGGTCCTCCGATCGTTGTCAGAAGTAAGTTGGCCGCAGTGTTATCACTCATGGTTATG
GCAGCACTGCATAATTCTCTTACTGTCATGCCATCCGTAAGATGCTTTTCTGTGACTGGTGAGTACTCAA
CCAAGTCATTCTGAGAATAGTGTATGCGGCGACCGAGTTGCTCTTGCCCGGCGTCAATACGGGATAATAC
CGCGCCACATAGCAGAACTTTAAAAGTGCTCATCATTGGAAAACGTTCTTCGGGGCGAAAACTCTCAAGG
ATCTTACCGCTGTTGAGATCCAGTTCGATGTAACCCACTCGTGCACCCAACTGATCTTCAGCATCTTTTA
CTTTCACCAGCGTTTCTGGGTGAGCAAAAACAGGAAGGCAAAATGCCGCAAAAAAGGGAATAAGGGCGAC
ACGGAAATGTTGAATACTCATACTCTTCCTTTTTCAATTCAGAAGAACTCGTCAAGAAGGCGATAGAAGG
CGATGCGCTGCGAATCGGGAGCGGCGATACCGTAAAGCACGAGGAAGCGGTCAGCCCATTCGCCGCCAAG
CTCTTCAGCAATATCACGGGTAGCCAACGCTATGTCCTGATAGCGGTCCGCCACACCCAGCCGGCCACAG
TCGATGAATCCAGAAAAGCGGCCATTTTCCACCATGATATTCGGCAAGCAGGCATCGCCATGGGTCACGA
CGAGATCCTCGCCGTCGGGCATGCGCGCCTTGAGCCTGGCGAACAGTTCGGCTGGCGCGAGCCCCTGATG
CTCTTCGTCCAGATCATCCTGATCGACAAGACCGGCTTCCATCCGAGTACGTGCTCGCTCGATGCGATGT
TTCGCTTGGTGGTCGAATGGGCAGGTAGCCGGATCAAGCGTATGCAGCCGCCGCATTGCATCAGCCATGA
TGGATACTTTCTCGGCAGGAGCAAGGTGGGATGACAGGAGATCCTGCCCCGGCACTTCGCCCAATAGCAG
CCAGTCCCTTCCCGCTTCAGTGACAACGTCGAGCACAGCTGCGCAAGGAACGCCCGTCGTGGCCAGCCAC
GATAGCCGCGCTGCCTCGTCCTGCAGTTCATTCAGGGCACCGGACAGGTCGGTCTTGACAAAAAGAACCG
GGCGCCCCTGCGCTGACAGCCGGAACACGGCGGCATCAGAGCAGCCGATTGTCTGTTGTGCCCAGTCATA
GCCGAATAGCCTCTCCACCCAAGCGGCCGGAGAACCTGCGTGCAATCCATCTTGTTCAATCATGCGAAAC
GATCCTCATCCTGTCTCTTGATCAGATCTTGATCCCCTGCGCCATCAGATCATTGGCGGCAAGAAAGCCA
TCCAGTTTACTTTGCAGGGCTTCCCAACCTTACCAGAGGGCGCCCCAGCTGGCAATTCCGGTTCGCTTGC
TGTCCATAAAACCGCCCAGTCTAGCTATCGCCATGTAAGCCCACTGCAAGCTACCTGCTTTCTCTTTGCG
CTTGCGTTTTCCCTTGTCCAGATAGCCCAGTAGCTGACATTCATCCGGGGTCAGCACCGTTTCTGCGGAC
TGGCTTTCTACGTGTTCCGCTTCCTTTAGCAGCCCTTGCGCCCTGAATTTTGTTAAAATTCGCGTTAAAT
TTTTGTTAAATCAGCTCATTTTTTAACCAATAGGCCGAAATCGACGCGT
